Addgene plasmid #242525: pDASH-AIK
Purpose: (Empty Backbone) Acceptor vector I, accepting Donor I first, with attPTT-FRT
Depositing lab: Jose Alonso & Anna Stepanova. Depositing organization: North Carolina State University. Publication: DASH: a versatile and high-capacity gene stacking system for plant synthetic biology. Zhao C, Stepanova AN, Alonso JM. Plant Biotechnol J. 2025 Jun 10. doi: 10.1111/pbi.70179. PubMed 40493021.
Backbone
  Vector backbone: pYLTAC17
  Vector type: Synthetic Biology
Growth in bacteria
  Bacterial resistance: Kanamycin, 50 μg/mL
  Growth temperature: 37°C
  Growth strain: EPI300
  Copy number: Low Copy
Gene/Insert
  Gene/Insert name: None
Terms and licenses: Academic/Nonprofit Terms; Industry Terms: Not Available to Industry
Depositor comments: Please visit https://benchling.com/s/seq-iOuxl6qPn95dmzhWEccH?m=slm-zAlJfFL095cE4GxYjrub for annotated plasmid map.
How to cite: pDASH-AIK was a gift from Jose Alonso & Anna Stepanova (Addgene plasmid # 242525 ; http://n2t.net/addgene:242525 ; RRID:Addgene_242525)
