[The description below was written by a language model from this plasmid's Addgene catalogue record and pLannotate feature annotations shown in this document.]
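Description:
pDASH-AIK is an empty acceptor backbone of about 18.8 kb from the DASH gene stacking system for plant synthetic biology, built on the transformation-competent artificial chromosome vector pYLTAC17. It is a low-copy binary vector selected with kanamycin through an aph(3')-Ia aminoglycoside phosphotransferase gene. In E. coli it is maintained by a P1-type plasmid replicon, with repA for origin function and the parA/parB/incB partition module ensuring stable inheritance of large molecules. A P1 lytic replicon (a kilA fragment and repL) sits just downstream of a lac promoter and operator, an arrangement that typically allows inducible copy-number amplification. The pRi replicator region from Agrobacterium plasmid pRiA4b supports stable, low-copy maintenance in Agrobacterium. Fragments of tnpR, a Tn903 transposition gene, ocd, the AmpR promoter and a pUC multiple cloning site appear to be remnants of earlier vector construction.

The T-DNA is very small and carries no insert or plant selectable marker in the annotated features. Between the nopaline C58 left and right border repeats lie only a phage φC31 attP site (the record's "attPTT" label suggests a TT core variant, though this is not annotated) and an adjacent minimal FRT site in the opposite orientation. These form the docking platform for stacking. According to the record, this acceptor takes a "Donor I" plasmid first, presumably by φC31 integrase-mediated recombination at attP, with the FRT site presumably allowing FLP-mediated removal of unwanted donor sequences between rounds. The record does not detail the steps of the cycle. Iterative loading would build large multigene arrays within the borders for Agrobacterium-mediated delivery into plants.
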