Features (pLannotate 1.2.2; 22 found; start..end, strand, type, name):
    451..475     +  misc_feature   LB T-DNA repeat: left border repeat from nopaline C58 T-DNA
    535..585     +  protein_bind   phage φC31 attP (fragment): attachment site of phage φC31 phage φC31 integrase
    585..618     -  protein_bind   FRT (minimal): supports FLP-mediated excision but not integration (Turan and Bode, 2011) FLP recombinase from the Saccharomyces cerevisiae 2μ plasmid
    708..732     +  misc_feature   RB T-DNA repeat: right border repeat from nopaline C58 T-DNA
    879..1205    -  CDS            ocd (fragment): OCD_AGRFC - Experimental evidence at protein level: Swiss-Prot protein existence level 1. Catalyzes the conversion of L-ornithine into L-proline with release of ammonia. Is involved in the utilization of nopaline, a catabolic pathway that proceeds through L-arginine and L-ornithine to L-proline. Nopaline is a predominant opine in plant cells transformed with Ti plasmid pTiC58. From Agrobacterium fabrum (strain C58 / ATCC 33970) (Agrobacterium tumefaciens (strain C58)).
   1258..5892    +  misc_feature   pRi replicator region: replicator region from Agrobacterium plasmid pRiA 4b
   9133..9405    -  CDS            tnpR (fragment): TNR3_ECOLX - Experimental evidence at protein level: Swiss-Prot protein existence level 1. Resolvase catalyzes the resolution (a site-specific recombination) of the cointegrated replicon to yield the final transposition products. From Escherichia coli.
   9393..9539    -  CDS            TRA2_ECOLX (fragment): Protein predicted: Swiss-Prot protein existence level 4. Required for transposition of transposon Tn903. From Escherichia coli.
   9680..10498   -  CDS            KanR: aminoglycoside phosphotransferase; aph(3')-Ia; confers resistance to kanamycin in bacteria or G418 (Geneticin®) in eukaryotes
  12055..12912   +  CDS            repA: REP5_ECOLX - Experimental evidence at protein level: Swiss-Prot protein existence level 1. RepA is essential for origin function, autoregulates its own synthesis from the promoter, and, when overproduced, blocks origin function. From Escherichia coli.
  13354..14547   +  CDS            parA: PARA_ECOLX - Experimental evidence at protein level: Swiss-Prot protein existence level 1. This protein is essential for plasmid partition. It ensures the proper distribution of newly replicated plasmids to daughter cells during cell division. ParA is trans-acting. From Escherichia coli.
  14567..15493   +  CDS            parB (fragment): PARB_ECOLX - Protein inferred from homology: Swiss-Prot protein existence level 3. Control of plasmid partitioning; required to recognize the cis-acting partition sites. From Escherichia coli.
  15525..15593   +  CDS            parB (fragment): PARB_ECOLX - Protein inferred from homology: Swiss-Prot protein existence level 3. Control of plasmid partitioning; required to recognize the cis-acting partition sites. From Escherichia coli.
  15752..16330   +  CDS            incB (fragment): INCB_ECOLX - Protein predicted: Swiss-Prot protein existence level 4. This protein is thought to be cis acting and to contain the putative attachment site on the DNA for the cellular partition apparatus. From Escherichia coli.
  16809..16896   -  promoter       AmpR promoter (fragment): bla
  16923..16944   +  protein_bind   CAP binding site: CAP binding activates transcription in the presence of cAMP. E. coli catabolite activator protein
  16959..16989   +  promoter       lac promoter: promoter for the E. coli lac operon
  16993..17015   +  protein_bind   lac operator (fragment): The lac repressor binds to the lac operator to inhibit transcription in E. coli. This inhibition can be relieved by adding lactose or isopropyl-β-D-thiogalactopyranoside (IPTG). lac repressor encoded by lacI
  17055..17076   -  misc_feature   MCS (fragment): pUC18/19 multiple cloning site
  17075..17596   +  CDS            kilA (fragment): KILA_BPP1 - Protein predicted: Swiss-Prot protein existence level 4. Not essential for vegetative replication. Either interferes with plasmid establishment after transformation or is lethal to cells. May be related or lytic development of P1. From Escherichia phage P1 (Bacteriophage P1).
  17646..18488   +  CDS            repL: REPL_BPP1 - Protein predicted: Swiss-Prot protein existence level 4. Essential for L-replicon function. Necessary for initiation of DNA replication from the L-replicon at oriL (Probable). From Escherichia phage P1 (Bacteriophage P1).
  18664..46      -  CDS            tnpR (fragment) (across the origin): TNR3_ECOLX - Experimental evidence at protein level: Swiss-Prot protein existence level 1. Resolvase catalyzes the resolution (a site-specific recombination) of the cointegrated replicon to yield the final transposition products. From Escherichia coli.
>Addgene plasmid #242525 | pDASH-AIK | addgene full sequence | sequence record 486046 | Addgene NGS Result
TTGCTTCCTGTCGGCCCTCATTCGTGCGCTCTAGGATCGACGATCGTCAACGTTCACTTCTAAAGAAATA
GCGCCACTCAGCTTCCTCAGCGGCTTTATCCAGCGATTTCCTATTATGTCGGCATAGTTCTCAAGATCGA
CAGCCTGTCACGGTTAAGCGAGAAATGAATAAGAAGGCTGATAATTCGGATCTCTGCGAGGGAGATGATA
TTTGATCACAGGCAGCAACGCTCTGTCATCGTTACAATCAACATGCTACCCTCCGCGAGATCATCCGTGT
TTCAAACCCGGCAGCTTAGTTGCCGTTCTTCCGAATAGCATCGGTAACATGAGCAAAGTCTGCCGCCTTA
CAACGGCTCTCCCGCTGACGCCGTCCCGGACTGATGGGCTGCCTGTATCGAGTGGTGATTTTGTGCCGAG
CTGCCGGTCGGGGAGCTGTTGGCTGGCTGGTGGCAGGATATATTGTGGTGTAAACAAATTGACGCTTAGA
CAACTTAATAACACATTGCGGACGTTTTTAATGTACTGAATTCTAGTAGTGCCCCAACTGGGGTAACCTT
TGAGTTCTCTCAGTTGGGGGCGTAGAAGTTCCTATACTTTCTAGAGAATAGGAACTTCGAATTCGTAGGG
ATAACAGGGTAATTCCCTTAATTCTCCGCTCATGATCAGATTGTCGTTTCCCGCCTTCAGTTTAAACTAT
CAGTGTTTGACAGGATATATTGGCGGGTAAACCTAAGAGAAAAGAGCGTTTATTAGAATAATCGGATATT
TAAAAGGGCGTGAAAAGGTTTATCCGTTCGTCCATTTGTATGTGCATGCCAACCACAGGGTTCCCCTCGG
GAGTGCTTGGCATTCCGTGCGATAATGACTTCTGTTCAACCACCCAAACGTCGGAAAGCCTGACGACGGA
GCAGCATTCCAAAAAGATCCCTTGGCTCGTCTGGGTCGGCTAGAAGGTCGAGTGGGCTGCTGTGGCTTGA
TCCCTCAACGCGGTCGCGGACGTAGCGCAGCGCCGAAAAATCCTCGATCGCAAATCCGACGCTGTCGAAA
AGCGTGATCTGCTTGTCGCTCTTTCGGCCGACGTCCTGGCCAGTCATCACGCGCCAAAGTTCCGTCACAG
GATGATCTGGCGCGAGTTGCTGGATCTCGCCTTCAATCCGGGCCTGTGGCGGGAACTCCACGAAAATATC
CGAACGCAGCAAGATCGTCGATCCTCCGGCGTTCAGCCTGTGCCACAGCCGACAGGATGGTGACCGAATC
CTACAAGGTAGAATCCGCCTGAGTCGCAAGGGTGACTTCGCCTATATTGGACGACGGCGCGCAGAGGGCG
ACCTCTTTTTGGGTTACGATTGTAGGATTATCACTAAAACAATACATGAACATATTCAAATGGCAATCTC
TCTAAGGCATTGGAAATAAATACAAATAACAGTTGGGTGGAGTTTTTCGACCTGAGGGCGTTAACCTTCT
GTTAACCTAAAAGCTCTTGCCCAAACAGCAGAATCGGCGCTAATTGCCAGCGGCGGAACTTTTCCAGTTT
CGCGAAAAGTATCGCCACTGGCAAGGAATGGGTTTGAGATGGCGAAGTCTGTCCTAAAAGCAGCGCCTGT
AGTTGTAGGGTTGACGGCCTTGATGGAGCGTCATGCCGATGCCCTCTCGAGCCAACTTCAAGCACATCAT
CTTAAGGTTTTCCCGCCGCATTCCGAGAAGGGCATTCGAACATTCGGGCCATCGGAGGCGTCCAAGCTGC
TCGGCGTTGGCGAGTCATATTTACGGCAGACCGCGTCTGAGATGCCAGAGTTGAATGTTAGCATGAGCCC
GGGTGGCAGGCGAATGTTCTCAATTGAAGATATCCATGTGATTCGGAAGTATATGGATCAGGTCGGCCGC
GGGAACCGGCGCTACCTGCCACATCGTCGAGGCGGCGAGCAGCTTCAGGTTATCTCTGTGATGAATTTCA
AAGGTGGGTCGGGTAAGACCACCACCGCCGCGCATCTGGCGCAGTACCTCGCTATGCGCGGATATCGAGT
CTTGGCCATTGATCTCGATCCTCAAGCGAGCCTTTCTGCACTCTTTGGGAGCCAACCGGAGACGGACGTT
GGCCCGAACGAAACGCTCTACGGCGCTATAAGGTATGATGATGAGCAGGTGGCAATCGAACGAGTCGTCC
GAGGGACTTACATTCCCGACCTCCACCTGATTCCTGGTAACCTTGAGCTGATGGAGTTTGAACACGATAC
GCCACGCGCGCTGATGAACCGCAAAGAGGGCGACACGCTCTTTTATGGTCGCATCAGCCAAGTAATTGAA
GATATCGCGGATAACTATGACGTCGTGGTCATCGACTGCCCTCCCCAGCTTGGGTATCTCACGCTATCCG
CATTGACTGCGGCGACGTCCATTCTTGTCACGGTCCATCCGCAGATGCTGGATGTGATGTCGATGAACCA
GTTTCTGGCAATGACATCGAACCTTTTGCGTGAAATCGAGAATGCTGGCGCCAAGTTCAAGTTTAATTGG
ATGCGCTATCTGATAACCCGTTTCGAACCGAGCGACGGACCACAGAACCAAATGGTAGGTTATCTGCGGT
CGATTTTTGGCGAAAATGTCCTCAATTTTCCGATGCTTAAAACCACCGCGGTTTCGGACGCTGGCCTGAC
AAACCAGACTCTATTCGAAGTGGAGCGTGGCCTGTTCACGCGCTCGACCTATGATCGAGCCTTGGAGGCG
ATGAACGCCGTCAACGACGAGATCGAAACACTGATCAAAAAAGCATGGGGTAGGCCCACATGAGCCGGAA
GCACATCCTTGGCGTCTCAACTGACGCCCCTGAGACGTCGCCCGCCGACAATAGGACGGCAAAGAACCGC
TCCATGCCGCTCCTCGGCGTAACAAGGAAGGAGCGCGATCCGGCAACGAAGCTCACAGCGAACATTGGTA
ACGCACTGCGAGAGCAAAACGATCGTCTTAGCCGTGCCGAAGAGATCGAGCGGCGTCTCGCTGAAGGTCA
GGCAGTGATAGAGTTGGATGCCTCGTCAATAGAACCGTCTTTCGTGCAGGATCGTATGCGAGGGGACATT
GACGGGCTCCTTACTTCGATCCGGGAACAAGGACAGCAAGTCCCAATCCTTGTGCGACCGCATCCGAGCC
AGCCGGGCCGATATCAGGTTGCCTTCGGCCACCGCCGGCTACGCGCCGTTTCAGAACTCGGACTTCCGGT
CAGAGCGGTCGTTCGCGAACTGACGGACGAGCAAGTGGTCGTAGCACAGGGTCAGGAAAACAATGAGCGC
GAAGATCTTACCTTCATCGAAAAGGCGCGCTTCGCACATCGCCTGAACAGGCAGTTTTCTCGAGAGATTG
TCATCGCCGCGATGTCGATCGACAAGAGCAATTTGTCCAAGATGCTTCTGCTCGTCGACGCCCTCCCCTC
TGAACTGACCGATGCTATTGGTGCCGCTCCTGGTGTTGGACGGCCGAGTTGGCAACAACTTGCCGAGCTG
ATTGAGAAAGTTTCTTCACCGGCCGACGTGGCTAAATATGCTATGTCGGAGGAAGTTCAAGCGCTGCCAT
CGGCAGAACGATTCAAGGCGGTGATCGCTAGTCTGAAGCCCAGTCGGGTTGCGCGTGGACTTCCCGAGGT
CATGGCCACCCCAGACGGCACCAGAATTGCACAGGTGACGCAGAGCAAGGCCAAACTGGAAATCACGATT
GACAGGAAGGCGACGCCCGATTTTGCGACCTTCGTGCTCGATCATGTGCCAGCGCTGTATCAAGCGTACC
ACGCTGAGAACCAACGGAAACGGGGAGAGTAAACCGCAAAAGAAAAGAGCCCCCTCAACGTCGCCGTCGC
GGAAGCCCTTCTGTCTCTCTAGCGCGAACAGAATCGCATTTCCTCGAATCCTCGTCAAGAGTTTTTAGCG
CCGTTTTGGTGAGCTGATTTCCTTTGCCTGCTGAAAGGTGAAAGATGATGCAGACAGGAAGTGTAACGAC
GCCATTCGGGCGGCGGCCAATGACGCTTGCGCTTGTGCGGCGCCAGACGGCGCTGGCCGATATCAAACAA
GGCAAGACAGCGGACAAGTGGAAGGTCTTTAGAGACGCGTCCGCGGCCATGGAACTACTTGGAATCCAGT
CCAACAGTCTTGCCGTCCTTGATGCGCTATTGAGCTTTCACCCGGAAACGGAGTTGCGTCAGGAGGCACA
GCTGATCGTCTTCCCGTCGAATGCTCAGCTTGCCCTTCGGGCGCATGGGATGGCTGGCGCGACTTTGCGT
AGGCACATCGCCATGCTCGTGGAGTCAGGCTTGATCGTCCGGAAGGATAGCGCCAACGGAAAGCGTTACG
CTCGTAAGGATGGCGCTGGTCAGATCGAGCGCGCGTTTGGCTTCGATTTGTCTCCGCTTCTCGCGCGGTC
CGAAGAGCTAGCGATGATGGCACAGCAGGTGATGGCCGATCGAGCAGCATTCAGGATGGCCAAAGAAAGT
CTGACGATTTGCCGACGGGACGTTCGGAAGCTAATTACGGCAGCTATGGAAGAGGGAGCGGAGGGCGACT
GGCAAGCTGTCGAGGAAGTCTATGTGGAACTTGTGGGTAGAATTCCACGCGCCCCGACGCTTGCTGATGT
AGAGTCAATTCTCGAAGAGATGTGGATGCTCCAGGAAGAGATAATCAACCGGTTGGAAATTAGAGACAAT
TCAGAAAATAATAGCACCAATGCTGCCCAGAGCGAGCAGCACATACAGAATTCAAAACCCGAATCCGTTA
ATGAACTTGAACCTCGCTCTGAAAAGGAGCAGGGCGCTAAGCCGAGTGAAATAGACCGGGCAGGGAGCGA
GCCGATAAAAGCGTTCCCCCTCGGGATGATCCTGAAAGCATGCCCGACCATTGGCAATTATGGGCCGAGC
GGTGCGGTTGCTAGCTGGCGTGACCTCATGTCGGCTGCGGTGGTGGTTCGGTCTATGCTGGGGGTCAGCC
CGTCGGCTTACCAAGACGCGTGTGAGGCAATGGGACCGGAGAATGCGGCAGCAGCGATGGCGTGCATTTT
GGAGCGAGCGAACTTCATCAATTCGCCCGGGGGCTATCTCCGAGATCTGACACGGCGGAGCGAGCTCGGG
AAGTTTTCACTTGGCCCGATGATAATGGCGCTCTTGAAGGCTAGCGGGCAGGGGACGTTGCGGTTTGGCT
AGAATTAGCGAGTATGGAGCAGGATGGTCTGTGGTCAGCTGACCACAGACCTAATAGGTTGAAAACATGA
GCGTTTTTTGGATGATCGACAGACCATCCGATTCCCGGAGTACCAAGCGTGCTCTGATGGGAGCGATAAC
ATTACTCAACAAGCACGAAGGCCCCATGCCGATCGTTGATCGTGAAGGAGAGCCTGCTCTACATGCGGCG
GTATTTTGCCGGCCGAGGCATGTAGTCGCGGAGCACTGCCTATTTACTGCCCTAGGCACAAACGTTGACT
CTTGGATCGAGCTGGCAGACAAAGCAATAACCCACACAGAGGACGATTAATGGCTGACGAAGAGATCCAG
AATCCGCCGGACGGTACTGCTGCTGCCGAAGTTGAGCCGGCTGCTCCTAGAGGTAGAAGAGCAAAGAAAG
CACCAGCCGAAACAGCCCGCACGGGATCGTTCAAATCCGTGAAGCCGAAAACCCGCGGCCTCAGCAACCG
AGAAAAACTGGAGAAGATCGGTCAAATCGAAGCTCAGGTCGCTGGCGGCGCAACCTTGAAGGACGCCGTT
AAGATCGTGGGTATTTCCGTTCAGACCTATTATCAATGGAAGAGAGCTGCGGTTCAACCTGTCTCACAGA
ATCCGGCCGTGTCTGTTTCAGTTGACGATGAACTCGGCGAGTTCATCCAACTCGAGGAGGAAAATCGGCG
GCTCAGAAAGCTACAGCTTCTCTCTGAAAAATTGCGCGCAGAAAACGCGGACTTACGCAAAAGACTTGGA
ATCAACTAGCGGCCTTTGGGGGTCCCTCGCTAAATCAACTTGACGCGCATCTCTCAATGAATGAATGCCT
TGGAAAATTTCCGCGCATTCTGATCGTTGCGCTATCAAGCAATCCCAATCTTCTGGCATATGAAAAAACC
ACGACCCAAATTCGTCGTCGAATATAAGACGAACAGGCGACAAGCCAAGGCCCGACCAACGTCAATCTGG
GGCAATCTGGGTTTGCAGGCGGTGGGCCGTGCGGTCGCGGCCGACGGAGTCGTGCCGAAGAGTAGTCTGC
CGCAAGTCCGTTCCGTCCTGGAGAAGGTTGTCGCTGCAGATCCAGACGTGGCTGCCATCTTTGCTCAGGT
TGAGATTAAGGGCCTTCCGGCTCCCCCCAATACATCATCACCGAACGAGGGTCACATCGAGCCGGTAGTT
ATTGAGGGCAAGGTGTTTGCCGCGCCTTTCGTGCAGGAGGAGCGCACCTTGGCCCCGCCGCAGGCTCCGA
GATCTCGAGCGAAACCGCGGACAAAAAGGCGGTCCCCGGACACCACAGAACGTCCTGCAGTCCAAGGTTA
CCGTCGTGGTCCCTCGGTGCTGCCAGGTTTTGAGGAAGAGCTTGCCGCTATCGAGGCGGAAAACCGTCGT
CTGAAGCGCCTCTTGATCGTGAAGCTCCGTGAGGAGAACGACAGGCTTAAGTTCGCGCTTCGACGATTTG
GGGGCGCCTGAGCACGATGCTGGCCCACTTGCTTCAGCGGGCAAACAACATGGAGTGGAGATCTAATGAT
CGCGGCGCTTGAACATCGCTAGGGGTCTTCGGCGCCGCTGAACCGTGCTCCATTTTGCACTCGGAGACAC
AGCCTCCCAAAAACCTGGCGCCGCTCGTTGGTGAACTCCTCAACATCGAGCGGATCAAGGGAAACTGGAA
TGACATCCTTCGACCCGTCACGGCGATCCGCTCTGGCCAGGTCCAACCTACGGCCATGCCCGCAAAGCCA
ACGGCATTTCCACGTCAAGCACATTGACCCACTCGGCTGACGGTACATCAGCTGGCGAGCTCATCCGGAC
CCAGACGAACTGCGTTGATCTCAGGCCGTTGCGGCAGAAAACCTCCATCCTCGCAGCCGATCCAACACTT
TCCTGTGGTAATGCCTATTTCAGATGAAACAGCCTTTTTTAAACTTGGCGCGTCATTCTGATATTATGGC
CACACCTCTACGATCTAGGGAGTGCGAGAAGTGGAAAGAAATGAAGAACCCGATTTGCACACACATACCT
CGATGCGGAATAAAAATGCATCATCGCTTGGTGAGGCCCTGGATGACGATGCGATCGCCAACATCGCGCA
TCACATTGTTACAGACGACCCGGTGGAAACGTCAAAAAACTTCACAAAACTTAAGCTGATTAACAAATCA
GTGAAACAGGGTTTCGAACGCAGTGCGTACGGAAAATTCCATCGACGCATTAGCCGGCTTGGTATTGCTA
GTAAGGCGCTATATGACAACGCTGTGCCGAAGGAAGGATTCGTAGAACATCCTGAATATGCTCCAGCTCT
GCAAAGGGATTATGCGTTGGCAGGAGAGCGAATTGAGGCGGTTGGTGGAACTTTCAGGTTGCAAACACCT
CAGCGGAAATCGGCTCTTGTAGATCATATCTTGAGTATGCCCGAAGGTTTCGATCAAGCTCATGCCCTTG
AGTCTATAGCCCCTCATGTTGGCGATCTAAGCGCGGAAGATCGCCATCGTGTTGTGAACAAAATGCTCGA
GCACTTTGCCACCCCGTTTCAAGAAGGGGGGCTGCCAACCGACGAAAATTTTTGTGGAACGTACGCTTTG
TCCAAGGCGTTTCCTCATATGGAAGACAGCCTAAAAGCAAAGATGCTGGATGTGGTGTTAGAGCATCCTC
ACTTAGCCAACCTCCATTGGACGCAGAGAGAACTAGTTGAAGGGTGGCATCAAGACCGTGAAGCTGAGAA
GTCAGCCTGGCGTTCCAATCAAAAGCCAATTGTCGAGGGGCGACTTGCAGACCTCGAACGATCGATCCAC
AGTGATATCGAGGTGACAAACAGGAGTGATTTTGCGAGGATGCGTTCAGCCAGGCCCTTGCAACAAGCTA
TAAGCGATACGTTCGATCTTGCGCGTGAGGAGCTCAAAAGCCGCCCTCGTGAAGGGCGGGGTCGATAATT
ACATCTATTGGTCTTTCTGCCGAACCTCTATGAAATCCGCACGTCAAATGTGGCTTTTACTTCCCGATTT
CAATTGAAGCGCTAAGCTGAAAATCCCGTCCCCATTTCTGACCTAACGGTTTCATCACCGGGGCAGGGAG
CGGCGCTTAAAACGGTGACGGCCACCACCAAAGGACATGTTCGCTCACGCGGTGCCTCCGTGCTTCTTTG
CAAGAGCCTGCTTCAGGCTGATGATCTCCTTCAGTGCGTTGGTGTGAATCCGCTCCAGGCGTTTCAGTTC
GCTCTCCAAATAGGCGTTGCGCTTATCCAGCCTCGTCCGATCTTCTTCCAAGCTCTCCATTTTCACTAGC
GCGTTATGGTAATTCAACCGTAACTCCTCAAAAAAAGCACGTTCGGCGACGAAATGGGTTTCGGAATCGA
GTTCAGGTATGTCGCCGACATGCACGACGCGAACCGCCTTGCCGGCAGCGGCGAGCCGGGCGCGGTAAGC
GCGTTGAATTTCCGCTTGGGTCAGCGCGTTTGGCTTGCGGGGCCGCGAGGAAATTTGGGAGTAACCATAA
CGGTTATTTATCATAACGCGTTATCACTGGATAGCATCGGCGCAGGCGGATGGCGCGCTTCGCCGGGTCG
AAATCAATATTTCCAGATCGAGATGGATTGAAGACCTGAAGGGCCCTCAGAGCCCAGACGCCTTGGTTAG
GTTGGTGCGGAACCGATCCCGCCGCCGCTGGTATTTGCGCGTCATCTCGGCCGAGGCGTGGCCTAGTTGT
TTCTGAACGTAACGCTCCTCAATGTCGGCCGAGGAGGCAAGACCGGCGCGCAGCGAGTGCCCTGAGAACA
GCAGCGCCCGTTCCCCTTCTGGAAGATCGGAACGGACGCCGGCGGCGAGTGCGGTCTGCTTGACCAGGCG
GGCGACATGCTTGTCGGAGAGCCGCTCGACGTCCACGGTCTTGTTGTCCTTGAAGATGCGCCGGAACAGG
GGACCGCGCGCGATCCTGCCGAAGCGGATCGTAGTGACCACCATTTGCCCCATATCACCGTCGGTACTGA
TCCCGTCGTCAATAAACCGAACCGCTACACCCTGAGCATCAAACTCTTTTATCAGTTGGATCATGTCGGC
GGTGTCGCGGCCAAGACGGTCGAGCTTCTTCACCAGAATGACATCACCTTCCTCCACCTTCATCCTCAGC
AAATCCAGCCCTTCCCGATCTGTTGAACTGCCGGATGCCTTGTCGGTAAAGATGCGGTTAGCTTTTACCC
CTGCATCTTTGAGCGCTGAGGTCTGCCTCGTGAAGAAGGTGTTGCTGACTCATACCAGGCCTGAATCGCC
CCATCATCCAGCCAGAAAGTGAGGGAGCCACGGTTGATGAGAGCTTTGTTGTAGGTGGACCAGTTGGTGA
TTTTGAACTTTTGCTTTGCCACGGAACGGTCTGCGTTGTCGGGAAGATGCGTGATCTGATCCTTCAACTC
AGCAAAAGTTCGATTTATTCAACAAAGCCGCCGTCCCGTCAAGTCAGCGTAATGCTCTGCCAGTGTTACA
ACCAATTAACCAATTCTGATTAGAAAAACTCATCGAGCATCAAATGAAACTGCAATTTATTCATATCAGG
ATTATCAATACCATATTTTTGAAAAAGCCGTTTCTGTAATGAAGGAGAAAACTCACCGAGGCAGTTCCAT
AGGATGGCAAGATCCTGGTATCGGTCTGCGATTCCGACTCGTCCAACATCAATACAACCTATTAATTTCC
CCTCGTCAAAAATAAGGTTATCAAGTGAGAAATCACCATGAGTGACGACTGAATCCGGTGAGAATGGCAA
AAGCAGCTTATGCATTTCTTTCCAGACTTGTTCAACAGGCCAGCCATTACGCTCGTCATCAAAATCACTC
GCATCAACCAAACCGTTATTCATTCGTGATTGCGCCTGAGCGAGACGAAATACGCGATCGCTGTTAAAAG
GACAATTACAAACAGGAATCGAATGCAACCGGCGCAGGAACACTGCCAGCGCATCAACAATATTTTCACC
TGAATCAGGATATTCTTCTAATACCTGGAATGCTGTTTTCCCGGGGATCGCAGTGGTGAGTAACCATGCA
TCATCAGGAGTACGGATAAAATGCTTGATGGTCGGAAGAGGCATAAATTCCGTCAGCCAGTTTAGTCTGA
CCATCTCATCTGTAACATCATTGGCAACGCTACCTTTGCCATGTTTCAGAAACAACTCTGGCGCATCGGG
CTTCCCATACAATCGATAGATTGTCGCACCTGATTGCCCGACATTATCGCGAGCCCATTTATACCCATAT
AAATCAGCATCCATGTTGGAATTTAATCGCGGCCTCGAGCAAGACGTTTCCCGTTGAATATGGCTCATAA
CACCCCTTGTATTACTGTTTATGTAAGCAGACAGTTTTATTGTTCATGATGATATATTTTTATCTTGTGC
AATGTAACATCAGAGATTTTGAGACACCGCGCTTGCGGAAGCATCAGCAAATAAGGCCAGCACAGCCAGC
GCAGTTGCCGCTTTGGTTCCTGATTCTGTTCTTGATGAATTAAACAAAGCGGCACAGTAACAAAGGACTT
CATTGATAATTTTTCTTCAGGAGGAAGACATGTCATTCTTTTCTACGTTAAAAACAGCTTTGTCTTTGAA
GGAGAAACTTGCTGCTACTGGTGTTCTTGTTCTGATTTGCGCACTTGTTGGTGCTGGGTTTGCATGGGAA
CGTCATCAGCTAAAGCAAGCCATAGAGAAAATTGGCAGTCTTGATCAGGCTGTTAAGGAACGTGATAAGT
CAATAATGGATCTTAACCAGACCATTGAGACGATGAACAAAGCAGAGCAACATTTTCACAGCCAGGAAGT
GAAAAATGAATCAGAACAAGCCAAGTATGCTGACAGGCAAATGGAACGAAAAGCTGAAGTTCAGAAACAA
CTGGTTGCGGCGGGTAATGTTCGCCAGCGTATTCCTGCTGACACTCAGCGGTTGCTCCGGGAGTCGATCA
GCGAATTTAACGCCGACGCCGACAAAGGTTAACCACCCTGCCCCCAAAAGTGCATTTATGTGTAGGATGC
CAGAGTTTAGCAGTGAATATTTTGATGATCTGCCAGCGTATATCCTCGATACAGAAACGATGCTGATGGG
GATTAACAGGAAGAATCGCAACGTTAATGATTACAACCGAGCTATTAGCGGTAACTAAAAGGGATTTTTA
TGTCTGATAAAGTAACAGTAAAGCAAACTATCAACAAAGCGACTTCAATCTACAAAATTGAGCAAATCAC
TGTTGGCAAGCCAGGATCTGAACAATACCGTCGTGCTTTCGAGCTTGCCGATCAGCTTGGTTTAAAACAC
CCGGATTGCATTGAGCATGTATTTCCGACCTATGCTGATGAGCAATGTACTCATGTTCTTACCGAAGAGG
ATTTTTTCAGCACTGAAGAACGAGAAGGCGTTGATCGCTGCATTGGTGTGATTTGTTCTTCGGTAAGTGA
TGAGTTATTCCCTAATGTGCCTGAATATGGTGGTATTGGATACCAATTCCTGTACGAGGGCGATGAGCTT
AAATGCTATGAACATGGTCTTCTCATCGAAAGCGTAGAATAATACGACTCCCTTCCAACCGGCTACGTTG
GCCGGTTTTTCACTTATCCACATTATCCACTGGATAGATCCAATAATCAGGTCCATACAGATCCCAATTA
GATCCATATAGATCCCTGATCGTTGCAGGCCGCGCCACGTCTGGCTTAGAAGTGTATCGCGATGTGTGCT
GGAGGGAAAACGATGTGTGCTGGAGGGATAAAAATGTGTGCTGACGGGTTGCTAATGTGTGCTGGCGGGA
TATAGGATGTGTGTTGACGGGAAAGCTAGCTTGGGTAGTTATCACCACTTATAAAAACTATCCACACAAT
TCGGAAAAAGTAATATGAATCAATCATTTATCTCCGATATTCTTTACGCAGACATTGAAAGTAAGGCAAA
AGAACTAACAGTTAATTCAAACAACACTGTGCAGCCTGTAGCGTTGATGCGCTTGGGGGTATTCGTGCCG
AAGCCATCAAAGAGCAAAGGAGAAAGTAAAGAGATTGATGCCACCAAAGCGTTTTCCCAGCTGGAGATAG
CTAAAGCCGAGGGTTACGATGATATTAAAATCACCGGTCCTCGACTCGATATGGATACTGATTTCAAAAC
GTGGATCGGTGTCATCTACGCGTTCAGCAAATACGGCTTGTCCTCAAACACCATCCAGTTATCGTTTCAG
GAATTCGCTAAAGCCTGTGGTTTCCCCTCAAAACGTCTGGATGCGAAACTGCGTTTAACCATTCATGAAT
CACTTGGACGCTTGCGTAACAAGGGTATCGCTTTTAAGCGCGGAAAAGATGCTAAAGGCGGCTATCAGAC
TGGTCTGCTGAAGGTCGGGCGTTTTGATGCTGACCTTGATCTGATAGAGCTGGAGGCTGATTCGAAGTTG
TGGGAGCTGTTCCAGCTTGATTATCGCGTTCTGTTGCAACACCACGCCTTGCGTGCCCTTCCGAAGAAAG
AAGCTGCACAAGCCATTTACACTTTCATCGAAAGCCTTCCGCAGAACCCGTTGCCGCTATCGTTCGCGCG
AATCCGTGAGCGCCTGGCTTTGCAGTCAGCTGTTGGCGAGCAAAACCGTATCATTAAGAAAGCGATAGAA
CAGCTTAAAACAATCGGCTATCTCGACTGTTCTATTGAGAAGAAAGGCCGGGAAAGTTTTGTAATCGTCC
ATTCTCGCAATCCAAAGCTGAAACTCCCCGAATAAGTGTGTGCTGGAGGGAAACCGCATTAAAAAGATGT
GTGCTGCCGGGAAGGCTTGTCCAATTTCCTGTTTTTGATGTGCGCTGGAGGGGGACGCCCCTCAGTTTGC
CCAGACTTTCCCTCCAGCACACATCTGTCCATCCGCTTTTCCCTCCAGCACACATCGAAGCTGCCGGGCA
AGCCGTTCTCACCAGTTGATAGAGAGTGAAGCTAGCTTGGCTGCCCATTGAAGCAGGAAATCACCAAAAT
GATTCAGGCTACAACCTGAACGTAGAAGAAATCCGCGTCCTTTATGCGTGGAGGATGCCAAAGCATGTTG
TGACACACTTGGCAAAGGAGTAAGCATGCAGAGAATGCTATGTACAAGCATCTACGCATACATTATTATT
TTATGCAGCATTTTTAATTAAATTCAAAAATACAGCATAAAGGATGACTTTCGATGAGTGATTCCAGCCA
GCTTCACAAGGTTGCTCAAAGAGCAAACAGAATGCTCAATGTTCTGACTGAACAAGTACAGTTGCAAAAG
GATGAGCTACACGCGAACGAGTTTTACCAGGTCTATGCGAAAGCGGCACTGGCAAAATTGCCTCTACTGA
CTCGAGCGAACGTTGACTATGCCGTAAGTGAAATGGAAGAAAAGGGTTATGTTTTCGATAAACGCCCTGC
TGGCTCTTCAATGAAATATGCGATGTCAATTCAGAACATCATTGACATATATGAACATCGCGGAGTGCCA
AAATACCGGGATCGCTACAGCGAAGCGTATGTGATTTTCATCTCCAATCTTAAAGGCGGTGTGTCAAAAA
CTGTATCGACGGTTTCTCTGGCGCATGCAATGCGTGCTCACCCTCATCTTCTTATGGAGGATTTAAGGAT
TCTGGTTATTGACCTTGATCCGCAATCTTCAGCAACGATGTTTTTAAGCCATAAACACTCTATTGGTATC
GTAAACGCAACATCTGCACAGGCTATGTTGCAGAATGTAAGCCGTGAAGAGCTGTTAGAGGAGTTTATTG
TTCCTTCTGTTGTACCTGGGGTTGACGTTATGCCTGCGTCGATTGACGATGCCTTTATTGCATCCGATTG
GAGAGAGCTGTGCAATGAGCATCTACCGGGTCAGAACATCCATGCTGTCCTGAAAGAAAATGTGATTGAT
AAGCTGAAGAGCGATTATGACTTTATCCTCGTTGATAGTGGTCCTCACCTTGACGCCTTCCTGAAAAATG
CTTTGGCCTCGGCCAATATACTGTTTACACCTCTGCCGCCAGCAACTGTCGATTTCCACTCATCGCTTAA
ATACGTTGCCCGCCTTCCTGAGTTGGTGAAACTCATTTCGGATGAAGGCTGCGAGTGCCAGCTTGCGACT
AACATTGGTTTTATGTCCAAGTTGAGTAACAAGGCAGACCATAAGTATTGCCATAGCCTGGCTAAAGAAG
TGTTCGGTGGGGATATGCTTGATGTCTTCCTCCCTCGCCTTGACGGTTTTGAACGCTGCGGCGAGTCTTT
TGACACTGTTATTTCAGCTAACCCGGCAACGTATGTTGGTAGTGCTGATGCATTGAAGAACGCGCGAATT
GCCGCGGAAGATTTTGCTAAAGCAGTTTTTGACCGTATTGAATTTATCAGATCTAACTGAGGAGTAAGAA
ACCCCCATGTCAAAGAAAAACAGACCAACAATTGGGCGAACCCTTAATCCTTCAATATTAAGCGGATTTG
ATAGTTCTTCAGCCTCTGGCGATCGAGTCGAGCAGGTATTCAAGTTATCAACTGGTCGCCAGGCCACATT
TATTGAAGAGGTAATACCTCCGAACCAGGTAGAAAGCGATACCTTTGTTGATCAGCATAACAACGGGCGT
GACCAGGCATCTCTTACGCCAAAATCATTAAAAAGTATCCGAAGCACTATTAAGCATCAGCAATTTTACC
CTGCAATAGGTGTTAGACGGGCTACAGGGAAAATTGAAATTTTGGATGGTTCCCGGCGTCGAGCTTCTGC
CATCTTAGAGAACGTAGGGTTGCGGGTTTTAGTCACGGACCAGGAGATCAGCGTTCAGGAAGCGCAAAAT
TTAGCGAAAGACGTTCAGACAGCATTGCAGCACAGCATTCGAGAAATAGGTCTGCGTTTGATGCGAATGA
AAAATGATGGGATGAGTCAGAAGGATATTGCAGCCAAAGAAGGGCTGTCTCAGGCGAAGGTCACGCGTGC
TCTCCAGGCAGCGAGTGCTCCGGAAGAATTAGTCGCCCTTTTCCCTGTGCAGTCGGAATTAACCTTTTCG
GACTACAAAACGCTTTGTGCTGTTGGCGACGAAATGGGGAACAAGAATTTAGAGTTTGATCAGCTTATTC
AAAACATATCCCCGGAAATAAACGACATCTTATCCATTGAAGAAATGGCCGAAGATGAAGTTAAAAATAA
AATCCTGCGCTTGATAACAAAGGAAGCCTCACTACTCACGGATAAAGGTTCTAAAGATAAGTCCGTAGTT
ACTGAATTATGGAAATTTGAGGACAAGGATCGCTTTGCAAGGAAGCGCGTGAAAGGCCGTGCATTTTCTT
ATGAGTTTAATCGACTCTCAAAAGAGTTACAGGAAGAACTCGACAGGATGATTGGGCATATCCTTAGAAA
GAGCCTCGATAAAAAGCCGAAGCCTTAAACTTTCGCCATTCAAATTTCACTATTAACTGACTGTTTTTAA
AGTAAATTACTCTAAAATTTCAAGGTGAAATCGCCACGATTTCACCTTGGATTTTACCTTCCTCCCCTCC
TCCCGAAAAAAATAAAAAAATTGCTTGTCACGAGAAAGTCAACAAGTGACTTTCAATAAAATCTCTTCCG
AAAAGGGATTCACACAAGTGCCTTGTGTTTAAGGAAGAGTAAATTGAGTAACTTACGCGAATACCAGAAT
CGTATTGCAGATATCGCAAAACGCTCTAAAGCTGTGCTTGGCTGGGCAAGCACTGCGCAGTTCGGTACTG
ATAACCAATTCATTAAAGATGATGCCGCGCGTGCCGCATCTATCCTTGAAGCTGCACGTAAAGACCCGGT
TTTTGCGGGTATCTCTGATAATGCCACCGCTCAAATCGCTACAGCGTGGGCAAGTGCACTGGCTGACTAC
GCCGCAGCACATAAATCTATGCCGCGTCCGGAAATTCTGGCCTCCTGCCACCAGACGCTGGAAAACTGCC
TGATAGAGTCCACCCGCAATAGCATGGATGCCACTAATAAAGCGATGCTGGAATCTGTCGCAGCAGAGAT
GATGAGCGTTTCTGACGGTGTTATGCGTCTGCCTTTATTCCTCGCGATGATCCTGCCTGTTCAGTTGGGG
GCAGCTACCGCTGATGCGTGTACCTTCATTCCGGTTACGCGTGACCAGTCCGACATCTATGAAGTCTTTA
ACGTGGCAGGTTCATCTTTTGGTTCTTATGCTGCTGGTGATGTTCTGGACATGCAATCCGTCGGTGTGTA
CAGCCAGTTACGTCGCCGCTATGTGCTGGTGGCAAGCTCCGATGGCACCAGCAAAACCGCAACCTTCAAG
ATGGAAGACTTCGAAGGCCAGAATGTACCAATCCGAAAAGGTCGCACTAACATCTACGTTAACCGTATTA
AGTCTGTTGTTGATAACGGTTCCGGCAGCCTACTTCACTCGTTTACTAATGCTGCTGGTGAGCAAATCAC
TGTTACCTGCTCTCTGAACTACAACATTGGTCAGATTGCCCTGTCGTTCTCCAAAGCGCCGGATAAAGGC
ACTGAGATCGCAATTGAGACGGAAATCAATATTGAAGCCGCTCCTGAGCTGATCCCGCTGATCAACCACG
AAATGAAGAAATACACCCTGTTCCCAAGTCAGTTCGTTATCGCGGCTGAGCACACGGTACAGGCGGCGTA
TGAAGCACATTATTGAAGCATTTATCAGGGTTATTGTCTCATGAGCGGATACATATTTGAATGTATTTAG
AAAAATAAACAAATAGGGGTTCCGCGCACATTTCCCCGAAAAGTGCCACCTGTAATGTGAGTTAGCTCAC
TCATTAGGCACCCCAGGCTTTACACTTTATGCTTCCGGCTCGTATGTTGTGTGGAATTGTGAGCGGATAA
CAATTTCACACAGGAAACAGCTATGACCATGATTACGCCAAGCTAGCTTGCATGCCTGCAGGTCGAAGGC
CGTGGCGGCGGCACTTTTGCCCATGAATTGCTCGCTGTGGAGTACGCAGGCTGGATTTCTCCCGCGTTTC
GGCTGAAGGTAAACCAGACATTTATCGACTATCGAACCGGAAGATTACAACCTGCTATTCCGCAGAGTCT
CCCTGAAGCTCTCCGTTTGGCTGCCGACCTGGCAGAGCAAAAGCAACGGCTGGAGCAAAAAATGCTTATG
GATGCACCTAAAGTCGAATTCGCTGAACGCGTTGCTACCGCCAGCGGGGTTCTAATCGGCAACTATGCCA
AAGTGCTCGGCCTGGGCCAAAACTATCTCTTCACCTGGTTGCGTGATAACGGAATTCTGATCGCAACCGG
TGAACGCAGGAACGTCCCCAAACAAGAATACATATCTCGTGGGTATTTCACCCTTAAAGAAACCGTGATC
GATACAAGCAATGGAAGCAGGATTTCTTTCACGACTCGTATAACCGGCAAAGGTCAGCAGTGGCTGATGA
AGCGATTGCTTGATGCTGGTGTGCTGCTGTCGCGGCAACGCGCTAACAGACGTAGTAAGAACCACCAGCA
TTGTAATGCTGGCTAAAGTCACTTTCCTGAGCTGTATAACGATGAGCGATTTTACTTTTTCTGGCTATGA
ATTGGCCTGCTTTGTAACACACTCCGGTCTATCCCGTAGCGCCGGGCATATCCTGTCGCAATGTGCAAAT
CTCGCGGCAACAACCAGTGAATACTTCATTCACAAGCCTCACCGCCTGATCGCGGCAGAAACTGGTTATA
GCCAATCAACCGTCGTTCGTGCATTCCGTGAAGCTGTAAACAAAGGAATTCTGTCTGTAGAGATTGTTAT
CGGCGATCACCGTGAACGTCGCGCTAACCTGTACCGGTTTACACCATCCTTTTTGGCCTTCGCACAACAA
GCCAAAAATGCGCTGATAGAAAGCAAATTAAAGATCTCTTCAGCGGCAACCAAGGTTAAAGCTGTTCTCG
CTAAGACATTGGCTTTATTTAATTTTTTATCCACACCCCCATGTCAAAATGATACCCCCTCCCCCTGTCA
GGATGACGTGGCAATAAAGAATAAGAAGTCACAAGTTAAAAAAACAAAAAGATCAGTTTCCGGCGGTGCC
GGAACAACCAGCCTCAAAAAATTGACTTCATGGATCGCTAAGGCAAAAGCAAAGGCTGACAATCTGCGGT
TATCCAAAAAACGCACTCAAAAACATGAGTTCAAGCAGAAAGTAGAGGCGGCTGCGCGGAAATATGCTTA
CCTGAAGAACAAGCGTTCGCCTGATATTGGCGGGATATCAAACTTCGATAACCTACCGCATTGCATGACG
GTAAACGAAGCTCTTAATGCGGTTTTAGCCAAAAATAAAGATAACGAACAATGGGGTATACCGGCAGGAT
TCAGAGGGTAATGAATTGCTCTAATTATAACCATGCATACTTTCAACACCTCTAGTTTGCCATGAGGCAA
ACTCATAGGTGTCCTGGTAAGAGGACACTGTTGCCAAAACTGGACGCCCCATTATTGCAATTACTAAGAA
ACCATTATTATCATGACATTAACCTATAAAAATAGGCGTATCACGAGGCCCTTTCGTCTTCAAGAATTTT
ATAAACCGTGGAGCGGGCAATACTGAGCTGATGAGCAATTTCCGTTGCACCAGTGCCCTTCTGATGAAGC
GTCAGCACGACGTTCCTGTCCACGGTACGCCTGCGGCCAAATTTGATTCCTTTCAGCT
